>Addgene plasmid #233477 | pMTKM05 | addgene full sequence | sequence record 467135 | Addgene NGS Result
CTGTACAGACGCGTGTACGCATGTAACATTATACTGAAAACCTTGCTTGAGAAGGTTTTGGGACGCTCGA
AGTGAGCAAAAGGCCAGCAAAAGGCCAGGAACCGTAAAAAGGCCGCGTTGCTGGCGTTTTTCCATAGGCT
CCGCCCCCCTGACGAGCATCACAAAAATCGACGCTCAAGTCAGAGGTGGCGAAACCCGACAGGACTATAA
AGATACCAGGCGTTTCCCCCTGGAAGCTCCCTCGTGCGCTCTCCTGTTCCGACCCTGCCGCTTACCGGAT
ACCTGTCCGCCTTTCTCCCTTCGGGAAGCGTGGCGCTTTCTCATAGCTCACGCTGTAGGTATCTCAGTTC
GGTGTAGGTCGTTCGCTCCAAGCTGGGCTGTGTGCACGAACCCCCCGTTCAGCCCGACCGCTGCGCCTTA
TCCGGTAACTATCGTCTTGAGTCCAACCCGGTAAGACACGACTTATCGCCACTGGCAGCAGCCACTGGTA
ACAGGATTAGCAGAGCGAGGTATGTAGGCGGTGCTACAGAGTTCTTGAAGTGGTGGCCTAACTACGGCTA
CACTAGAAGAACAGTATTTGGTATCTGCGCTCTGCTGAAGCCAGTTACCTTCGGAAAAAGAGTTGGTAGC
TCTTGATCCGGCAAACAAACCACCGCTGGTAGCGGTGGTTTTTTTGTTTGCAAGCAGCAGATTACGCGCA
GAAAAAAAGGATCTCAAGAAGATCCTTTGATCTTTTCTACACTAGTTCAACATCTTTGGATAATATCAGA
ATGAGAAAGAACAGATACGCAGTACGTTTTTTGGTGAGCTCTTTGCACTTCTTTAGTTCTTTCCATCAAT
ATCAGTTTTTTAAACTTTTAGGACTAAAAGTGATGTTTAACTTCAAAATGTTTAAAATTTTGTTCTTCCC
GACGTTCATTAAGAATACTAATACACTTTAATAATTATTTTAATATTTTGTTCTAAATAATGACTTTTAA
TTAAAAAAGATAAAATATAAAAACATCATAATAACTCACCAGAGGTTAAGAACAAAAAAACAAATTAGAT
ATCTGCTAATCCAATATAGTTAAATCAATCTTTCCTTGGTATAATGGGTATATTACATATATTTCAAGGA
CCGACACTCCTACCAAATATCTAAAATTTACCATATTAACATAACATGTATATAAACGTCAAATCATAAT
CAGCACTAGTATATGTGTTATGTAGTATACTCTTTCTTCAACAATTAAATACTCTCGGTAGCCAAGTTGG
TTTAAGGCGCAAGACTGTAATTTATCACTACGAAATCTTGAGATCGGGCGTTCGACTCGCCCCCGGGAGA
GATGGCCGGCATGGTCCCAGCCTCCTCGCTGGCGCCGGCTGGGCAACACCTTCGGGTGGCGAATGGGACT
CGAGACCGAAAGTGAAACGTGATTTCATGCGTCATTTTGAACATTTTGTAAATCTTATTTAATAATGTGT
GCGGCAATTCACATTTAATTTATGAATGTTTTCTTAACATCGCGGCAACTCAAGAAACGGCAGGTTCGGA
TCTTAGCTACTAGAGAAAGAGGAGAAATACTAGATGCGTAAAGGCGAAGAGCTGTTCACTGGTGTCGTCC
CTATTCTGGTGGAACTGGATGGTGATGTCAACGGTCATAAGTTTTCCGTGCGTGGCGAGGGTGAAGGTGA
CGCAACTAATGGTAAACTGACGCTGAAGTTCATCTGTACTACTGGTAAACTGCCGGTTCCTTGGCCGACT
CTGGTAACGACGCTGACTTATGGTGTTCAGTGCTTTGCTCGTTATCCGGACCATATGAAGCAGCATGACT
TCTTCAAGTCCGCCATGCCGGAAGGCTATGTGCAGGAACGCACGATTTCCTTTAAGGATGACGGCACGTA
CAAAACGCGTGCGGAAGTGAAATTTGAAGGCGATACCCTGGTAAACCGCATTGAGCTGAAAGGCATTGAC
TTTAAAGAGGACGGCAATATCCTGGGCCATAAGCTGGAATACAATTTTAACAGCCACAATGTTTACATCA
CCGCCGATAAACAAAAAAATGGCATTAAAGCGAATTTTAAAATTCGCCACAACGTGGAGGATGGCAGCGT
GCAGCTGGCTGATCACTACCAGCAAAACACTCCAATCGGTGATGGTCCTGTTCTGCTGCCAGACAATCAC
TATCTGAGCACGCAAAGCGTTCTGTCTAAAGATCCGAACGAGAAACGCGATCATATGGTTCTGCTGGAGT
TCGTAACCGCAGCGGGCATCACGCATGGTATGGATGAACTGTACAAATGACCAGGCATCAAATAAAACGA
AAGGCTCAGTCGAAAGACTGGGCCTTTCGTTTTATCTGTTGTTTGTCGGTGAACGCTCTCTACTAGAGTC
ACACTGGCTCACCTTCGGGTGGGCCTTTCTGCGTTTATAGGTCTCCGTTTTAGAGCTAGAAATAGCAAGT
TAAAATAAGGCTAGTCCGTTATCAACTTGAAAAAGTGGCACCGAGTCGGTGCTTTTTTTATTTTTTGTCA
CTATTGTTATGTAAAATGCCACCTCTGACAGTATGGAACGCAAACTTCTGTCTAGTGGATATAGGTCTAG
AGATCTGTTTAGCTTGCCTCGTCCCCGCCGGGTCACCCGGCCAGCGACATGGAGGCCCAGAATACCCTCC
TTGACAGTCTTGACGTGCGCAGCTCAGGGGCATGATGTGACTGTCGCCCGTACATTTAGCCCATACATCC
CCATGTATAATCATTTGCATCCATACATTTTGATGGCCGCACGGCGCGAAGCAAAAATTACGGCTCCTCG
CTGCAGACCTGCGAGCAGGGAAACGCTCCCCTCACAGACGCGTTGAATTGTCCCCACGCCGCGCCCCTGT
AGAGAAATATAAAAGGTTAGGATTTGCCACTGAGGTTCTTCTTTCATATACTTCCTTTTAAAATCTTGCT
AGGATACAGTTCTCACATCACATCCGAACATAAACAACAATGGGAAAGAAACCAGAATTGACAGCTACGT
CTGTCGAGAAGTTTCTGATCGAAAAGTTCGACAGCGTGTCCGACCTGATGCAGCTCTCGGAGGGCGAAGA
ATCTCGTGCTTTCAGCTTCGATGTAGGAGGGCGTGGATATGTCCTGCGGGTAAATAGCTGCGCCGATGGT
TTCTACAAAGATCGTTATGTTTATCGGCACTTTGCATCGGCCGCGCTCCCGATTCCGGAAGTGCTTGACA
TTGGGGAATTTAGCGAGAGCCTGACCTATTGCATCTCCCGCCGTGCACAGGGTGTCACGTTGCAAGACCT
GCCTGAAACCGAACTGCCCGCTGTTCTGCAACCGGTCGCGGAGGCCATGGATGCGATCGCTGCGGCCGAT
CTTAGCCAGACGAGCGGGTTCGGCCCATTCGGACCGCAAGGAATCGGTCAATACACTACATGGCGTGATT
TCATATGCGCGATTGCTGATCCCCATGTGTATCACTGGCAAACTGTGATGGACGACACCGTCAGTGCGTC
CGTCGCGCAGGCTCTCGATGAGCTGATGCTTTGGGCCGAGGACTGCCCCGAAGTCCGGCACCTCGTGCAC
GCGGATTTCGGCTCCAACAATGTCCTGACGGACAATGGCCGCATAACAGCGGTCATTGACTGGAGCGAGG
CGATGTTCGGGGATTCCCAATACGAGGTCGCCAACATCTTCTTCTGGAGGCCGTGGTTGGCTTGTATGGA
GCAGCAGACGCGCTACTTCGAGCGGAGGCATCCGGAGCTTGCAGGATCGCCGCGGCTCCGGGCGTATATG
CTCCGCATTGGTCTTGACCAACTCTATCAGAGCTTGGTTGACGGCAATTTCGATGATGCAGCTTGGGCGC
AGGGTCGATGCGACGCAATCGTCCGATCCGGAGCCGGGACTGTCGGGCGTACACAAATCGCCCGCAGAAG
CGCGGCCGTCTGGACCGATGGCTGTGTAGAAGTACTCGCCGATAGTGGAAACCGACGCCCCAGCACTCGT
CCGAGGGCAAAGGAATAATCAGTACTGACAATAAAAAGATTCTTGTTTTCAAGAACTTGTCATTTGTATA
GTTTTTTTATATTGTAGTTGTTCTATTTTAATCAAATGTTAGCGTGATTTATATTTTTTTTCGCCTCGAC
ATCATCTGCCCAGATGCGAAGTTAAGTGCGCAGAAAGTAATATCATGCGTCAATCGTATGTGAATGCTGG
TCGCTATACTGCTGTCGATTCGATACTAACGCCGCCATCCAGTGTCGAAAACGAGCTCTCGAGAACCCTT
AATCAAAAAGGATCTTCACCTAGATCCTTTTAAATTAAAAATGAAGTTTTAAATCAATCTAAAGTATATA
TGAGTAAACTTGGTCTGACAGTTACCAATGCTTAATCAGTGAGGCACCTATCTCAGCGATCTGTCTATTT
CGTTCATCCATAGTTGCCTGACTCCCCGTCGTGTAGATAACTACGATACGGGAGGGCTTACCATCTGGCC
CCAGTGCTGCAATGATACCGCGGGACCCACGCTCACCGGCTCCAGATTTATCAGCAATAAACCAGCCAGC
CGGAAGGGCCGAGCGCAGAAGTGGTCCTGCAACTTTATCCGCCTCCATCCAGTCTATTAATTGTTGCCGG
GAAGCTAGAGTAAGTAGTTCGCCAGTTAATAGTTTGCGCAACGTTGTTGCCATTGCTACAGGCATCGTGG
TGTCACGCTCGTCGTTTGGTATGGCTTCATTCAGCTCCGGTTCCCAACGATCAAGGCGAGTTACATGATC
CCCCATGTTGTGCAAAAAAGCGGTTAGCTCCTTCGGTCCTCCGATCGTTGTCAGAAGTAAGTTGGCCGCA
GTGTTATCACTCATGGTTATGGCAGCACTGCATAATTCTCTTACTGTCATGCCATCCGTAAGATGCTTTT
CTGTGACTGGTGAGTACTCAACCAAGTCATTCTGAGAATAGTGTATGCGGCGACCGAGTTGCTCTTGCCC
GGCGTCAATACGGGATAATACCGCGCCACATAGCAGAACTTTAAAAGTGCTCATCATTGGAAAACGTTCT
TCGGGGCGAAAACTCTCAAGGATCTTACCGCTGTTGAGATCCAGTTCGATGTAACCCACTCGTGCACCCA
ACTGATCTTCAGCATCTTTTACTTTCACCAGCGTTTCTGGGTGAGCAAAAACAGGAAGGCAAAATGCCGC
AAAAAAGGGAATAAGGGCGACACGGAAATGTTGAATACTCATACTCTTCCTTTTTCAATATTATTGAAGC
ATTTATCAGGGTTATTGTCTCATGAGCGGATACATATTTGAATGTATTTAGAAAAATAAACAAATAGGGG
TTCGTCGACAGTCGAACAAGAAGCAGGCAAAGTTTAGAGCACTGCCCCTCCGCACTCAAAAAAGAAAAAA
CTAGGAGGAAAATAAAATTCTCAACCACACAAACACATAAACACATACAAATACAAATACAAGCTTATTT
ACTTGACATCGCGCGATCTTCCACTATTCAGCGCCGTCCGCCCTCTCTCGTGTTTTTTGTTTACGCGACA
ACTATGCGAAATCCGGAGCAACGGGCAACCGTTTGGGGAAAGACCACACCCACGCGCGATCGCCATGGCA
ACGAGGTCGCACACGCCCCACACCCAGACCTCCCTGCGAGCGGGCATGGGTACAATGTCCCCGTTGCCAC
AGACACCACTTCGTAGCACAGCGCAGAGCGTAGCGTGTTGTTGCTGCTGACAAAAGAAAATTTTTCTTAG
CAAAGCAAAGGAGGGGAAGCACGGGCAGATAGCACCGTACCATACCCTTGGAAACTCGAAATGAACGAAG
CAGGAAATGAGAGAATGAGAGTTTTGTAGGTATATATAGCGGTAGTGTTTGCGCGTTACCATCATCTTCT
GGATCTATCTATTGTTCTTTTCCTCATCACTTTCCCCTTTTTCGCTCTTCTTCTTGTCTTTTATTTCTTT
CTTTTTTTTAATTGTTCCCTCGATTGGCTATCTACCAAAGAATCCAAACTTAATACACGTATTTATTTGT
CCAATTACCATGGATAAGAAATACTCAATAGGCTTAGATATCGGCACAAATAGCGTCGGATGGGCGGTGA
TCACTGATGAATATAAGGTTCCGTCTAAAAAGTTCAAGGTTCTGGGAAATACAGACCGCCACAGTATCAA
AAAAAATCTTATAGGGGCTCTTTTATTTGACAGTGGAGAGACAGCGGAAGCGACTCGACTCAAACGGACA
GCTCGTAGAAGGTATACACGTCGGAAGAATCGTATTTGTTATCTACAGGAGATTTTTTCAAATGAGATGG
CGAAAGTAGATGATAGTTTCTTTCATCGACTTGAAGAGTCTTTTTTGGTGGAAGAAGACAAGAAGCATGA
ACGTCATCCTATTTTTGGAAATATAGTAGATGAAGTTGCTTATCATGAGAAATATCCAACTATCTATCAT
CTGCGAAAAAAATTGGTAGATTCTACTGATAAAGCGGATTTGCGCTTAATCTATTTGGCCTTAGCGCATA
TGATTAAGTTTCGTGGTCATTTTTTGATTGAGGGAGATTTAAATCCTGATAATAGTGATGTGGACAAACT
ATTTATCCAGTTGGTACAAACCTACAATCAATTATTTGAAGAAAACCCTATTAACGCAAGTGGAGTAGAT
GCTAAAGCGATTCTTTCTGCACGATTGAGTAAATCAAGACGATTAGAAAATCTCATTGCTCAGCTCCCCG
GTGAGAAGAAAAATGGCTTATTTGGGAATCTCATTGCTTTGTCATTGGGTTTGACCCCTAATTTTAAATC
AAATTTTGATTTGGCAGAAGATGCTAAATTACAGCTTTCAAAAGATACTTACGATGATGATTTAGATAAT
TTATTGGCGCAAATTGGAGATCAATATGCTGATTTGTTTTTGGCAGCTAAGAATTTATCAGATGCTATTT
TACTTTCAGATATCCTAAGAGTAAATACTGAAATAACTAAGGCTCCCCTATCAGCTTCAATGATTAAACG
CTACGATGAACATCATCAAGACTTGACTCTTTTAAAAGCTTTAGTTCGACAACAACTTCCAGAAAAGTAT
AAAGAAATCTTTTTTGATCAATCAAAAAACGGATATGCAGGTTATATTGATGGGGGAGCTAGCCAAGAAG
AATTTTATAAATTTATCAAACCAATTTTAGAAAAAATGGATGGTACTGAGGAATTATTGGTGAAACTAAA
TCGTGAAGATTTGCTGCGCAAGCAACGGACCTTTGACAACGGCTCTATTCCCCATCAAATTCACTTGGGT
GAGCTGCATGCTATTTTGAGAAGACAAGAAGACTTTTATCCATTTTTAAAAGACAATCGTGAGAAGATTG
AAAAAATCTTGACTTTTCGAATTCCTTATTATGTTGGTCCATTGGCGCGTGGCAATAGTCGTTTTGCATG
GATGACTCGGAAGTCTGAAGAAACAATTACCCCATGGAATTTTGAAGAAGTTGTCGATAAAGGTGCTTCA
GCTCAATCATTTATTGAACGCATGACAAACTTTGATAAAAATCTTCCAAATGAAAAAGTACTACCAAAAC
ATAGTTTGCTTTATGAGTATTTTACGGTTTATAACGAATTGACAAAGGTCAAATATGTTACTGAAGGAAT
GCGAAAACCAGCATTTCTTTCAGGTGAACAGAAGAAAGCCATTGTTGATTTACTCTTCAAAACAAATCGA
AAAGTAACCGTTAAGCAATTAAAAGAAGATTATTTCAAAAAAATAGAATGTTTTGATAGTGTTGAAATTT
CAGGAGTTGAAGATAGATTTAATGCTTCATTAGGTACCTACCATGATTTGCTAAAAATTATTAAAGATAA
AGATTTTTTGGATAATGAAGAAAATGAAGATATCTTAGAGGATATTGTTTTAACATTGACCTTATTTGAA
GATAGGGAGATGATTGAGGAAAGACTTAAAACATATGCTCACCTCTTTGATGATAAGGTGATGAAACAGC
TTAAACGTCGCCGTTATACTGGTTGGGGACGTTTGTCTCGAAAATTGATTAATGGTATTAGGGATAAGCA
ATCTGGCAAAACAATATTAGATTTTTTGAAATCAGATGGTTTTGCCAATCGCAATTTTATGCAGCTGATC
CATGATGATAGTTTGACATTTAAAGAAGACATTCAAAAAGCACAAGTGTCTGGACAAGGCGATAGTTTAC
ATGAACATATTGCAAATTTAGCTGGTAGCCCTGCTATTAAAAAAGGTATTTTACAGACTGTAAAAGTTGT
TGATGAATTGGTCAAAGTAATGGGGCGGCATAAGCCAGAAAATATCGTTATTGAAATGGCACGTGAAAAT
CAGACAACTCAAAAGGGCCAGAAAAATTCGCGAGAGCGTATGAAACGAATCGAAGAAGGTATCAAAGAAT
TAGGAAGTCAGATTCTTAAAGAGCATCCTGTTGAAAATACTCAATTGCAAAATGAAAAGCTCTATCTCTA
TTATCTCCAAAATGGAAGAGACATGTATGTGGACCAAGAATTAGATATTAATCGTTTAAGTGATTATGAT
GTCGATCACATTGTTCCACAAAGTTTCCTTAAAGACGATTCAATAGACAATAAGGTCTTAACGCGTTCTG
ATAAAAATCGTGGTAAATCGGATAACGTTCCAAGTGAAGAAGTAGTCAAAAAGATGAAAAACTATTGGAG
ACAACTTCTAAACGCCAAGTTAATCACTCAACGTAAGTTTGATAATTTAACGAAAGCTGAACGTGGAGGT
TTGAGTGAACTTGATAAAGCTGGTTTTATCAAACGCCAATTGGTTGAAACTCGCCAAATCACTAAGCATG
TGGCACAAATTTTGGATAGTCGCATGAATACTAAATACGATGAAAATGATAAACTTATTCGAGAGGTTAA
AGTGATTACCTTAAAATCTAAATTAGTTTCTGACTTCCGAAAAGATTTCCAATTCTATAAAGTACGTGAG
ATTAACAATTACCATCATGCCCATGATGCGTATCTAAATGCCGTCGTTGGAACTGCTTTGATTAAGAAAT
ATCCAAAACTTGAATCGGAGTTTGTCTATGGTGATTATAAAGTTTATGATGTTCGTAAAATGATTGCTAA
GTCTGAGCAAGAAATAGGCAAAGCAACCGCAAAATATTTCTTTTACTCTAATATCATGAACTTCTTCAAA
ACAGAAATTACACTTGCAAATGGAGAGATTCGCAAACGCCCTCTAATCGAAACTAATGGGGAAACTGGAG
AAATTGTCTGGGATAAAGGGCGAGATTTTGCCACAGTGCGCAAAGTATTGTCCATGCCCCAAGTCAATAT
TGTCAAGAAAACAGAAGTACAGACAGGCGGATTCTCCAAGGAGTCAATTTTACCAAAAAGAAATTCGGAC
AAGCTTATTGCTCGTAAAAAAGACTGGGATCCAAAAAAATATGGTGGTTTTGATAGTCCAACGGTAGCTT
ATTCAGTCCTAGTGGTTGCTAAGGTGGAAAAAGGGAAATCGAAGAAGTTAAAATCCGTTAAAGAGTTACT
AGGGATCACAATTATGGAAAGAAGTTCCTTTGAAAAAAATCCGATTGACTTTTTAGAAGCTAAAGGATAT
AAGGAAGTTAAAAAAGACTTAATCATTAAACTACCTAAATATAGTCTTTTTGAGTTAGAAAACGGTCGTA
AACGGATGCTGGCTAGTGCCGGAGAATTACAAAAAGGAAATGAGCTGGCTCTGCCAAGCAAATATGTGAA
TTTTTTATATTTAGCTAGTCATTATGAAAAGTTGAAGGGTAGTCCAGAAGATAACGAACAAAAACAATTG
TTTGTGGAGCAGCATAAGCATTATTTAGATGAGATTATTGAGCAAATCAGTGAATTTTCTAAGCGTGTTA
TTTTAGCAGATGCCAATTTAGATAAAGTTCTTAGTGCATATAACAAACATAGAGACAAACCAATACGTGA
ACAAGCAGAAAATATTATTCATTTATTTACGTTGACGAATCTTGGAGCTCCCGCTGCTTTTAAATATTTT
GATACAACAATTGATCGTAAACGATATACGTCTACAAAAGAAGTTTTAGATGCCACTCTTATCCATCAAT
CCATCACTGGTCTTTATGAAACACGCATTGATTTGAGTCAGCTAGGAGGTGACGGTGGAGGGCCAAAAAA
GAAAAGAAAAGTTGAAGATGCTTCTGCTCATCATCACCATCACCATCACCATTAAATCCGCTCTAACCGA
AAAGGAAGGAGTTAGACAACCTGAAGTCTAGGTCCCTATTTATTTTTTTATAGTTATGTTAGTATTAAGA
ACGTTATTTATATTTCAAATTTTTCTTTTTTTT
Features (pLannotate 1.2.2; 14 found; start..end, strand, type, name):
    129..717     -  rep_origin     ori: high-copy-number ColE1/pMB1/pBR322/pUC origin of replication
   1241..1329    +  ncRNA          tRNA: Accession: RF00005 - tRNA
   1574..2287    +  CDS            superfolder GFP: GFP variant that folds robustly even when fused to poorly folded proteins (Pédelacq et al., 2006)
   2299..2370    +  terminator     rrnB T1 terminator: transcription terminator T1 from the E. coli rrnB gene
   2386..2413    +  terminator     T7Te terminator: phage T7 early transcription terminator
   2427..2502    +  misc_RNA       gRNA scaffold: guide RNA scaffold for the Streptococcus pyogenes CRISPR/Cas9 system
   2636..4211    +  gene           hphMX6: yeast selectable marker conferring hygromycin resistance
   4014..4211    +  terminator     TEF terminator: Ashbya gossypii TEF terminator
   4362..5222    -  CDS            AmpR: β-lactamase; bla; confers resistance to ampicillin, carbenicillin, and related antibiotics
   5223..5314    -  promoter       AmpR promoter: bla
   5462..5875    -  CDS            YJC7_YEAST: Protein predicted: Swiss-Prot protein existence level 4. From Saccharomyces cerevisiae (strain ATCC 204508 / S288c) (Baker's yeast).
   6030..10133   +  CDS            cas9: CAS9_STRP1 - Also known as csn1 From Streptococcus pyogenes serotype M1.
  10182..10202   +  CDS            7xHis: 6xHis affinity tag
  10206..72      +  terminator     CYC1 terminator (across the origin): S. cerevisiae CYC1; transcription terminator for CYC1
