[The description below was written by a language model from this plasmid's Addgene catalogue record and pLannotate feature annotations shown in this document.]
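Description:
pMTKM05 is an empty-backbone, all-in-one CRISPR/Cas9 shuttle plasmid of about 10.3 kb for genome editing in yeast. It was derived from pBBK03 and deposited with work on Kluyveromyces marxianus as a host for lactose valorization. In E. coli it replicates from a high-copy ColE1/pUC-type origin and is selected with ampicillin (AmpR, β-lactamase). In yeast it is maintained through a pan-yeast optimized autonomously replicating sequence (panARS(OPT)), which the depositor substituted for the original backbone's yeast origin so that the plasmid can replicate across diverse yeast species. Yeast selection uses the hphMX6 hygromycin-resistance cassette, which ends in the Ashbya gossypii TEF terminator. The ARS itself is not called in the feature table.

The payload has two parts. A Streptococcus pyogenes Cas9 coding sequence is followed by a C-terminal polyhistidine tag and the S. cerevisiae CYC1 terminator. The Cas9 promoter is not annotated; the region just upstream carries only a hit to a predicted S. cerevisiae ORF, which may reflect yeast promoter-region sequence. The guide RNA module begins with a tRNA, indicated as tRNA-Tyr by the "Tyr" in the purpose line. In this type of design the tRNA drives Pol III transcription and is processed away from the guide. It is followed by a superfolder GFP cassette with rrnB T1 and T7Te bacterial terminators, placed immediately before the SpCas9 gRNA scaffold. This GFP acts as a BsaI dropout placeholder. Golden Gate insertion of a spacer replaces it, joining the guide to the scaffold, so correct clones appear as non-fluorescent E. coli colonies. No targeting sequence is present as supplied.
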