Addgene plasmid #233477: pMTKM05
Purpose: (Empty Backbone) SpCAS9-Tyr-[gRNA: BsaI GFP dropout] with pan(OPT)ARS replication origin and Hyg selection.
Depositing lab: Vincent Martin. Depositing organization: Concordia University. Publication: Sequencing of a Dairy Isolate Unlocks Kluyveromyces marxianus as a Host for Lactose Valorization. Thornbury M, Knoops A, Summerby-Murray I, Dhaliwal J, Johnson S, Utomo JC, Joshi J, Narcross L, Remondetto G, Pouliot M, Whiteway M, Martin VJJ. ACS Synth Biol. 2025 Jul 8. doi: 10.1021/acssynbio.5c00096. PubMed 40629255.
Backbone
  Vector backbone: pBBK03
  Backbone manufacturer: Vincent Martin, Addgene plasmid #178987
  Vector type: Yeast Expression, CRISPR, Synthetic Biology
  Selectable markers: Hygromycin
Growth in bacteria
  Bacterial resistance: Ampicillin, 100 μg/mL
  Growth temperature: 37°C
  Growth strain: DH5alpha
  Copy number: High Copy
Gene/Insert
  Gene/Insert name: None
Terms and licenses: Academic/Nonprofit Terms; Industry Terms: Not Available to Industry
Depositor comments: The origin of replication from the original backbone was replaced with a pan-yeast autonomously replicating sequence (ARS) from PMID: 24205893. Please visit https://doi.org/10.1101/2025.02.03.636257 for bioRxiv preprint.
How to cite: pMTKM05 was a gift from Vincent Martin (Addgene plasmid # 233477 ; http://n2t.net/addgene:233477 ; RRID:Addgene_233477)
